Addgene plasmid #85152: pCAG-mCherry-FKBP-GEF(ARHGEF1)
Purpose: acute activation of Rho through rapamycin-induced translocation to membrane-localized FRB
Depositing lab: Tobias Meyer. Depositing organization: Stanford University. Publication: Engulfed cadherin fingers are polarized junctional structures between collectively migrating endothelial cells. Hayer A, Shao L, Chung M, Joubert LM, Yang HW, Tsai FC, Bisaria A, Betzig E, Meyer T. Nat Cell Biol. 2016 Dec;18(12):1311-1323. doi: 10.1038/ncb3438. Epub 2016 Nov 14. PubMed 27842057.
Backbone
  Vector backbone: pCAGEN
  Backbone manufacturer: Addgene plasmid #11160
  Backbone size w/o insert (bp): 4798
  Total vector size (bp): 6661
  Vector type: Mammalian Expression
Growth in bacteria
  Bacterial resistance: Ampicillin, 100 μg/mL
  Growth temperature: 37°C
  Growth strain: DH5alpha
  Copy number: High Copy
Gene/Insert
  Gene/Insert name: Fusion of mCherry, FKBP, and the DH-domain of ARHGEF1 (amino acids 380-630)
  Species: H. sapiens (human)
  Insert size (bp): 1875
  Entrez Gene: ARHGEF1 (a.k.a. GEF1, IMD62, LBCL2, LSC, P115-RHOGEF, SUB1.5)
  Promoter: CAG
  Tag / fusion protein: mCherry-FKBP (N terminal on insert)
  Cloning method: Gibson Cloning
  Sequencing primers: 5′ GTTATTGTGCTGTCTCATC; 3′ ACACCAGCCACCACCTTC
Terms and licenses: Academic/Nonprofit Terms; Industry Terms: Not Available to Industry
Depositor comments: For synthetic activation of Rho through Rapamycin-induced translocation of a RhoGEF domain to the plasma membrane. Requires co-expression with plasma membrane-localized FRB, e.g. Lyn11-targeted FRB, Addgene plasmid #20147
How to cite: pCAG-mCherry-FKBP-GEF(ARHGEF1) was a gift from Tobias Meyer (Addgene plasmid # 85152 ; http://n2t.net/addgene:85152 ; RRID:Addgene_85152)
