[The description below was written by a language model from this plasmid's Addgene catalogue record and pLannotate feature annotations shown in this document.]
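Description:
pCAG-mCherry-FKBP-GEF(ARHGEF1) is a 6.7 kb mammalian expression plasmid built on the pCAGEN backbone. It is propagated in E. coli through a high-copy ColE1/pUC-type origin and selected with ampicillin via the β-lactamase gene and its native promoter. Expression in mammalian cells is driven by the CAG promoter, annotated here as the CMV immediate-early enhancer, the chicken β-actin promoter and a chimeric β-actin/β-globin intron. The transcript is terminated by the rabbit β-globin polyadenylation signal. The short HBB fragments flagged on either side of the insert are most likely residual globin exon sequence from this cassette rather than intended coding parts. The backbone also carries an SV40 origin and poly(A) signal, plus remnants of lac regulatory elements. No mammalian selection marker is annotated.

The insert, assembled by Gibson cloning, encodes a single fusion protein with mCherry at the N terminus, followed by FKBP and then the DH (catalytic guanine nucleotide exchange) domain of human ARHGEF1/p115-RhoGEF, amino acids 380–630. The automated annotation labels the FKBP segment as DmrB, the F36V variant of FKBP12, but the catalogue entry describes it only as FKBP, so the exact variant should be checked against the sequence.

The construct is one half of a chemically induced dimerisation system. Rapamycin bridges FKBP to FRB, so when a plasma-membrane-anchored FRB such as a Lyn11-targeted version is co-expressed, adding the drug rapidly recruits the GEF domain to the membrane and acutely activates Rho. The mCherry tag allows this translocation to be followed by fluorescence microscopy. The associated work used the construct to study junctional structures in collectively migrating endothelial cells.
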