Features (pLannotate 1.2.2; 20 found; start..end, strand, type, name):
      4..383     +  enhancer       CMV enhancer: human cytomegalovirus immediate early enhancer
    386..661     +  promoter       chicken β-actin promoter: No description available
    662..1670    +  intron         chimeric intron: chimera between introns from chicken β-actin and rabbit β-globin
   1668..1724    +  CDS            HBB (fragment): HBB_LEPEU - Experimental evidence at protein level: Swiss-Prot protein existence level 1. Involved in oxygen transport from the lung to the various peripheral tissues. From Lepus europaeus (European hare).
   1725..2432    +  CDS            mCherry: mCherry is a basic (constitutively fluorescent) red fluorescent protein published in 2004, derived from Discosoma sp.. It is reported to be a very rapidly-maturing monomer with low acid sensitivity.
   2445..2765    +  CDS            DmrB: F36V mutant of FK506-binding protein FKBP12 binds synthetic ligands that do not bind wild-type FKBP
   2844..3596    +  CDS            ARHGEF1 (fragment): ARHG1_HUMAN - Experimental evidence at protein level: Swiss-Prot protein existence level 1. Seems to play a role in the regulation of RhoA GTPase by guanine nucleotide-binding alpha-12 (GNA12) and alpha-13 (GNA13) subunits (PubMed:9641915, PubMed:9641916). Acts as GTPase-activating protein (GAP) for GNA12 and GNA13, and as guanine nucleotide exchange factor (GEF) for RhoA GTPase (PubMed:9641915, PubMed:9641916, PubMed:8810315, PubMed:30521495). Activated G alpha 13/GNA13 stimulates the RhoGEF activity through interaction with the RGS-like domain (PubMed:9641916). This GEF activity is inhibited
   3608..3679    +  CDS            HBB (fragment): HBB_PONPY - Experimental evidence at transcript level: Swiss-Prot protein existence level 2. Involved in oxygen transport from the lung to the various peripheral tissues. From Pongo pygmaeus (Bornean orangutan).
   3750..3805    +  polyA_signal   β-globin poly(A) signal: rabbit β-globin polyadenylation signal (Gil and Proudfoot, 1987)
   4188..4204    -  protein_bind   lac operator: The lac repressor binds to the lac operator to inhibit transcription in E. coli. This inhibition can be relieved by adding lactose or isopropyl-β-D-thiogalactopyranoside (IPTG). lac repressor encoded by lacI
   4212..4242    -  promoter       lac promoter: promoter for the E. coli lac operon
   4257..4278    -  protein_bind   CAP binding site: CAP binding activates transcription in the presence of cAMP. E. coli catabolite activator protein
   4291..4330    -  CDS            lacI (fragment): lac repressor; lacI; The lac repressor binds to the lac operator to inhibit transcription in E. coli. This inhibition can be relieved by adding lactose or isopropyl-β-D-thiogalactopyranoside (IPTG).
   4337..4359    +  promoter       SV40 promoter (fragment): SV40 enhancer and early promoter
   4383..4518    +  rep_origin     SV40 ori: SV40 origin of replication
   4538..4672    +  polyA_signal   SV40 poly(A) signal: SV40 polyadenylation signal
   4674..4728    -  CDS            lacI (fragment): lac repressor; lacI; The lac repressor binds to the lac operator to inhibit transcription in E. coli. This inhibition can be relieved by adding lactose or isopropyl-β-D-thiogalactopyranoside (IPTG).
   4911..5499    -  rep_origin     ori: high-copy-number ColE1/pMB1/pBR322/pUC origin of replication
   5670..6530    -  CDS            AmpR: β-lactamase; bla; confers resistance to ampicillin, carbenicillin, and related antibiotics
   6531..6635    -  promoter       AmpR promoter: bla
>Addgene plasmid #85152 | pCAG-mCherry-FKBP-GEF(ARHGEF1) | depositor full sequence | sequence record 166557 | pCAG-mCherry-FKBP-GEF(ARHGEF1) sequence 6661 bps
GTCGACATTGATTATTGACTAGTTATTAATAGTAATCAATTACGGGGTCATTAGTTCATAGCCCATATAT
GGAGTTCCGCGTTACATAACTTACGGTAAATGGCCCGCCTGGCTGACCGCCCAACGACCCCCGCCCATTG
ACGTCAATAATGACGTATGTTCCCATAGTAACGCCAATAGGGACTTTCCATTGACGTCAATGGGTGGACT
ATTTACGGTAAACTGCCCACTTGGCAGTACATCAAGTGTATCATATGCCAAGTACGCCCCCTATTGACGT
CAATGACGGTAAATGGCCCGCCTGGCATTATGCCCAGTACATGACCTTATGGGACTTTCCTACTTGGCAG
TACATCTACGTATTAGTCATCGCTATTACCATGGGTCGAGGTGAGCCCCACGTTCTGCTTCACTCTCCCC
ATCTCCCCCCCCTCCCCACCCCCAATTTTGTATTTATTTATTTTTTAATTATTTTGTGCAGCGATGGGGG
CGGGGGGGGGGGGGGCGCGCGCCAGGCGGGGCGGGGCGGGGCGAGGGGCGGGGCGGGGCGAGGCGGAGAG
GTGCGGCGGCAGCCAATCAGAGCGGCGCGCTCCGAAAGTTTCCTTTTATGGCGAGGCGGCGGCGGCGGCG
GCCCTATAAAAAGCGAAGCGCGCGGCGGGCGGGAGTCGCTGCGTTGCCTTCGCCCCGTGCCCCGCTCCGC
GCCGCCTCGCGCCGCCCGCCCCGGCTCTGACTGACCGCGTTACTCCCACAGGTGAGCGGGCGGGACGGCC
CTTCTCCTCCGGGCTGTAATTAGCGCTTGGTTTAATGACGGCTCGTTTCTTTTCTGTGGCTGCGTGAAAG
CCTTAAAGGGCTCCGGGAGGGCCCTTTGTGCGGGGGGGAGCGGCTCGGGGGGTGCGTGCGTGTGTGTGTG
CGTGGGGAGCGCCGCGTGCGGCCCGCGCTGCCCGGCGGCTGTGAGCGCTGCGGGCGCGGCGCGGGGCTTT
GTGCGCTCCGCGTGTGCGCGAGGGGAGCGCGGCCGGGGGCGGTGCCCCGCGGTGCGGGGGGGCTGCGAGG
GGAACAAAGGCTGCGTGCGGGGTGTGTGCGTGGGGGGGTGAGCAGGGGGTGTGGGCGCGGCGGTCGGGCT
GTAACCCCCCCCTGCACCCCCCTCCCCGAGTTGCTGAGCACGGCCCGGCTTCGGGTGCGGGGCTCCGTGC
GGGGCGTGGCGCGGGGCTCGCCGTGCCGGGCGGGGGGTGGCGGCAGGTGGGGGTGCCGGGCGGGGCGGGG
CCGCCTCGGGCCGGGGAGGGCTCGGGGGAGGGGCGCGGCGGCCCCGGAGCGCCGGCGGCTGTCGAGGCGC
GGCGAGCCGCAGCCATTGCCTTTTATGGTAATCGTGCGAGAGGGCGCAGGGACTTCCTTTGTCCCAAATC
TGGCGGAGCCGAAATCTGGGAGGCGCCGCCGCACCCCCTCTAGCGGGCGCGGGCGAAGCGGTGCGGCGCC
GGCAGGAAGGAAATGGGCGGGGAGGGCCTTCGTGCGTCGCCGCGCCGCCGTCCCCTTCTCCATCTCCAGC
CTCGGGGCTGCCGCAGGGGGACGGCTGCCTTCGGGGGGGACGGGGCAGGGCGGGGTTCGGCTTCTGGCGT
GTGACCGGCGGCTCTAGAGCCTCTGCTAACCATGTTCATGCCTTCTTCTTTTTCCTACAGCTCCTGGGCA
ACGTGCTGGTTATTGTGCTGTCTCATCATTTTGGCAAAGAATTCATGGTGAGCAAGGGCGAGGAGGATAA
CATGGCCATCATCAAGGAGTTCATGCGCTTCAAGGTGCACATGGAGGGCTCCGTGAACGGCCACGAGTTC
GAGATCGAGGGCGAGGGCGAGGGCCGCCCCTACGAGGGCACCCAGACCGCCAAGCTGAAGGTGACCAAGG
GTGGCCCCCTGCCCTTCGCCTGGGACATCCTGTCCCCTCAGTTCATGTACGGCTCCAAGGCCTACGTGAA
GCACCCCGCCGACATCCCCGACTACTTGAAGCTGTCCTTCCCCGAGGGCTTCAAGTGGGAGCGCGTGATG
AACTTCGAGGACGGCGGCGTGGTGACCGTGACCCAGGACTCCTCCCTGCAGGACGGCGAGTTCATCTACA
AGGTGAAGCTGCGCGGCACCAACTTCCCCTCCGACGGCCCCGTAATGCAGAAGAAGACCATGGGCTGGGA
GGCCTCCTCCGAGCGGATGTACCCCGAGGACGGCGCCCTGAAGGGCGAGATCAAGCAGAGGCTGAAGCTG
AAGGACGGCGGCCACTACGACGCTGAGGTCAAGACCACCTACAAGGCCAAGAAGCCCGTGCAGCTGCCCG
GCGCCTACAACGTCAACATCAAGTTGGACATCACCTCCCACAACGAGGACTACACCATCGTGGAACAGTA
CGAACGCGCCGAGGGCCGCCACTCCACCGGCGGCATGGACGAGCTGTACAAGAGTGCTGGTGGTGGAGTG
CAGGTGGAAACCATCTCCCCAGGAGACGGGCGCACCTTCCCCAAGCGCGGCCAGACCTGCGTGGTGCACT
ACACCGGGATGCTTGAAGATGGAAAGAAATTTGATTCCTCCCGGGACAGAAACAAGCCCTTTAAGTTTAT
GCTAGGCAAGCAGGAGGTGATCCGAGGCTGGGAAGAAGGGGTTGCCCAGATGAGTGTGGGTCAGAGAGCC
AAACTGACTATATCTCCAGATTATGCCTATGGTGCCACTGGGCACCCAGGCATCATCCCACCACATGCCA
CTCTCGTCTTCGATGTGGAGCTTCTAAAACTGGAAAGTGCTGGTGGTAGTGCTGGTGGTAGTGCTGGTGG
TAGTGCTGGTGGTAGTGCTGGTGGTCCTCGAGGTGCGGCCGCCGAGGGGGAGCCGGGGCGGTCGGGACTG
GAGCTTGAACCAGAAGAGCCTCCCGGCTGGCGGGAACTCGTCCCCCCAGACACCCTGCACAGCCTGCCCA
AGAGCCAGGTGAAGCGGCAGGAGGTCATCAGCGAGCTGCTGGTGACAGAGGCGGCCCACGTGCGCATGCT
GCGGGTGCTGCACGACCTCTTCTTCCAGCCCATGGCAGAATGCCTGTTCTTCCCCTTGGAGGAGCTGCAG
AACATCTTCCCCAGCCTGGACGAGCTCATCGAGGTGCATTCCCTGTTCCTCGATCGCCTGATGAAGCGGA
GGCAGGAGAGTGGCTACCTCATCGGGGAGATCGGAGACGTGCTGCTGGCCCGGTTTGATGGTGCTGAGGG
CTCCTGGTTCCAGAAAATCTCCTCCCGCTTCTGCAGCCGCCAGTCATTTGCCTTAGAGCAGCTCAAAGCC
AAGCAACGCAAGGACCCTCGGTTCTGTGCCTTCGTGCAGGAAGCTGAGAGCCGCCCGCGGTGCCGCCGCC
TGCAGCTGAAGGACATGATCCCCACGGAGATGCAGCGGCTGACCAAGTACCCCCTGCTCCTGCAGAGCAT
CGGGCAGAACACAGAAGCGCCCACAGAACGGGAGAAAGTGGAGCTGGCAGCCGAGTGCTGCCGGGAAATT
CTACACCACGTCAACCAAGCCGTGCGTGACATGGAGGACCTGCTGAGGCTCAAGGACTATCAGCGGCGCC
TGGACTTGTCCCACCTTCGGCAGAGCTGAGCGGCCGCACTCCTCAGGTGCAGGCTGCCTATCAGAAGGTG
GTGGCTGGTGTGGCCAATGCCCTGGCTCACAAATACCACTGAGATCTTTTTCCCTCTGCCAAAAATTATG
GGGACATCATGAAGCCCCTTGAGCATCTGACTTCTGGCTAATAAAGGAAATTTATTTTCATTGCAATAGT
GTGTTGGAATTTTTTGTGTCTCTCACTCGGAAGGACATATGGGAGGGCAAATCATTTAAAACATCAGAAT
GAGTATTTGGTTTAGAGTTTGGCAACATATGCCATATGCTGGCTGCCATGAACAAAGGTGGCTATAAAGA
GGTCATCAGTATATGAAACAGCCCCCTGCTGTCCATTCCTTATTCCATAGAAAAGCCTTGACTTGAGGTT
AGATTTTTTTTATATTTTGTTTTGTGTTATTTTTTTCTTTAACATCCCTAAAATTTTCCTTACATGTTTT
ACTAGCCAGATTTTTCCTCCTCTCCTGACTACTCCCAGTCATAGCTGTCCCTCTTCTCTTATGAAGATCC
CTCGACCTGCAGCCCAAGCTTGGCGTAATCATGGTCATAGCTGTTTCCTGTGTGAAATTGTTATCCGCTC
ACAATTCCACACAACATACGAGCCGGAAGCATAAAGTGTAAAGCCTGGGGTGCCTAATGAGTGAGCTAAC
TCACATTAATTGCGTTGCGCTCACTGCCCGCTTTCCAGTCGGGAAACCTGTCGTGCCAGCGGATCCGCAT
CTCAATTAGTCAGCAACCATAGTCCCGCCCCTAACTCCGCCCATCCCGCCCCTAACTCCGCCCAGTTCCG
CCCATTCTCCGCCCCATGGCTGACTAATTTTTTTTATTTATGCAGAGGCCGAGGCCGCCTCGGCCTCTGA
GCTATTCCAGAAGTAGTGAGGAGGCTTTTTTGGAGGCCTAGGCTTTTGCAAAAAGCTAACTTGTTTATTG
CAGCTTATAATGGTTACAAATAAAGCAATAGCATCACAAATTTCACAAATAAAGCATTTTTTTCACTGCA
TTCTAGTTGTGGTTTGTCCAAACTCATCAATGTATCTTATCATGTCTGGATCCGCTGCATTAATGAATCG
GCCAACGCGCGGGGAGAGGCGGTTTGCGTATTGGGCGCTCTTCCGCTTCCTCGCTCACTGACTCGCTGCG
CTCGGTCGTTCGGCTGCGGCGAGCGGTATCAGCTCACTCAAAGGCGGTAATACGGTTATCCACAGAATCA
GGGGATAACGCAGGAAAGAACATGTGAGCAAAAGGCCAGCAAAAGGCCAGGAACCGTAAAAAGGCCGCGT
TGCTGGCGTTTTTCCATAGGCTCCGCCCCCCTGACGAGCATCACAAAAATCGACGCTCAAGTCAGAGGTG
GCGAAACCCGACAGGACTATAAAGATACCAGGCGTTTCCCCCTGGAAGCTCCCTCGTGCGCTCTCCTGTT
CCGACCCTGCCGCTTACCGGATACCTGTCCGCCTTTCTCCCTTCGGGAAGCGTGGCGCTTTCTCAATGCT
CACGCTGTAGGTATCTCAGTTCGGTGTAGGTCGTTCGCTCCAAGCTGGGCTGTGTGCACGAACCCCCCGT
TCAGCCCGACCGCTGCGCCTTATCCGGTAACTATCGTCTTGAGTCCAACCCGGTAAGACACGACTTATCG
CCACTGGCAGCAGCCACTGGTAACAGGATTAGCAGAGCGAGGTATGTAGGCGGTGCTACAGAGTTCTTGA
AGTGGTGGCCTAACTACGGCTACACTAGAAGGACAGTATTTGGTATCTGCGCTCTGCTGAAGCCAGTTAC
CTTCGGAAAAAGAGTTGGTAGCTCTTGATCCGGCAAACAAACCACCGCTGGTAGCGGTGGTTTTTTTGTT
TGCAAGCAGCAGATTACGCGCAGAAAAAAAGGATCTCAAGAAGATCCTTTGATCTTTTCTACGGGGTCTG
ACGCTCAGTGGAACGAAAACTCACGTTAAGGGATTTTGGTCATGAGATTATCAAAAAGGATCTTCACCTA
GATCCTTTTAAATTAAAAATGAAGTTTTAAATCAATCTAAAGTATATATGAGTAAACTTGGTCTGACAGT
TACCAATGCTTAATCAGTGAGGCACCTATCTCAGCGATCTGTCTATTTCGTTCATCCATAGTTGCCTGAC
TCCCCGTCGTGTAGATAACTACGATACGGGAGGGCTTACCATCTGGCCCCAGTGCTGCAATGATACCGCG
AGACCCACGCTCACCGGCTCCAGATTTATCAGCAATAAACCAGCCAGCCGGAAGGGCCGAGCGCAGAAGT
GGTCCTGCAACTTTATCCGCCTCCATCCAGTCTATTAATTGTTGCCGGGAAGCTAGAGTAAGTAGTTCGC
CAGTTAATAGTTTGCGCAACGTTGTTGCCATTGCTACAGGCATCGTGGTGTCACGCTCGTCGTTTGGTAT
GGCTTCATTCAGCTCCGGTTCCCAACGATCAAGGCGAGTTACATGATCCCCCATGTTGTGCAAAAAAGCG
GTTAGCTCCTTCGGTCCTCCGATCGTTGTCAGAAGTAAGTTGGCCGCAGTGTTATCACTCATGGTTATGG
CAGCACTGCATAATTCTCTTACTGTCATGCCATCCGTAAGATGCTTTTCTGTGACTGGTGAGTACTCAAC
CAAGTCATTCTGAGAATAGTGTATGCGGCGACCGAGTTGCTCTTGCCCGGCGTCAATACGGGATAATACC
GCGCCACATAGCAGAACTTTAAAAGTGCTCATCATTGGAAAACGTTCTTCGGGGCGAAAACTCTCAAGGA
TCTTACCGCTGTTGAGATCCAGTTCGATGTAACCCACTCGTGCACCCAACTGATCTTCAGCATCTTTTAC
TTTCACCAGCGTTTCTGGGTGAGCAAAAACAGGAAGGCAAAATGCCGCAAAAAAGGGAATAAGGGCGACA
CGGAAATGTTGAATACTCATACTCTTCCTTTTTCAATATTATTGAAGCATTTATCAGGGTTATTGTCTCA
TGAGCGGATACATATTTGAATGTATTTAGAAAAATAAACAAATAGGGGTTCCGCGCACATTTCCCCGAAA
AGTGCCACCTG
