>Addgene plasmid #85152 | pCAG-mCherry-FKBP-GEF(ARHGEF1) | addgene partial sequence | sequence record 172552 | Addgene Partial NGS Result
GCCATTGCCTTTTATGGTAATCGTGCGAGAGGGCGCAGGGACTTCCTTTGTCCCAAATCTGTGCGGAGCC
GAAATCTGGGAGGCGCCGCCGCACCCCCTCTAGCGGGCGCGGGGCGAAGCGGTGCGGCGCCGGCAGGAAG
GAAATGGGCGGGGAGGGCCTTCGTGCGTCGCCGCGCCGCCGTCCCCTTCTCCCTCTCCAGCCTCGGGGCT
GTCCGCGGGGGGACGGCTGCCTTCGGGGGGGACGGGGCAGGGCGGGGTTCGGCTTCTGGCGTGTGACCGG
CGGCTCTAGAGCCTCTGCTAACCATGTTCATGCCTTCTTCTTTTTCCTACAGCTCCTGGGCAACGTGCTG
GTTATTGTGCTGTCTCATCATTTTGGCAAAGAATTCACCGGTATGGTGAGCAAGGGCGAGGAGGATAACA
TGGCCATCATCAAGGAGTTCATGCGCTTCAAGGTGCACATGGAGGGCTCCGTGAACGGCCACGAGTTCGA
GATCGAGGGCGAGGGCGAGGGCCGCCCCTACGAGGGCACCCAGACCGCCAAGCTGAAGGTGACCAAGGGT
GGCCCCCTGCCCTTCGCCTGGGACATCCTGTCCCCTCAGTTCATGTACGGCTCCAAGGCCTACGTGAAGC
ACCCCGCCGACATCCCCGACTACTTGAAGCTGTCCTTCCCCGAGGGCTTCAAGTGGGAGCGCGTGATGAA
CTTCGAGGACGGCGGCGTGGTGACCGTGACCCAGGACTCCTCCCTGCAGGACGGCGAGTTCATCTACAAG
GTGAAGCTGCGCGGCACCAACTTCCCCTCCGACGGCCCCGTAATGCAGAAGAAGACCATGGGCTGGGAGG
CCTCCTCCGAGCGGATGTACCCCGAGGACGGCGCCCTGAAGGGCGAGATCAAGCAGAGGCTGAAGCTGAA
GGACGGCGGCCACTACGACGCTGAGGTCAAGACCACCTACAAGGCCAAGAAGCCCGTGCAGCTGCCCGGC
GCCTACAACGTCAACATCAAGTTGGACATCACCTCCCACAACGAGGACTACACCATCGTGGAACAGTACG
AACGCGCCGAGGGCCGCCACTCCACCGGCGGCATGGACGAGCTGTACAAGAGTGCTGGTGGTGGAGTGCA
GGTGGAAACCATCTCCCCAGGAGACGGGCGCACCTTCCCCAAGCGCGGCCAGACCTGCGTGGTGCACTAC
ACCGGGATGCTTGAAGATGGAAAGAAATTTGATTCCTCCCGGGACAGAAACAAGCCCTTTAAGTTTATGC
TAGGCAAGCAGGAGGTGATCCGAGGCTGGGAAGAAGGGGTTGCCCAGATGAGTGTGGGTCAGAGAGCCAA
ACTGACTATATCTCCAGATTATGCCTATGGTGCCACTGGGCACCCAGGCATCATCCCACCACATGCCACT
CTCGTCTTCGATGTGGAGCTTCTAAAACTGGAAAGTGCTGGTGGTAGTGCTGGTGGTAGTGCTGGTGGTA
GTGCTGGTGGTAGTGCTGGTGGTCCTCGAGGTGCGGCCGCCGAGGGGGAGCCGGGGCGGTCGGGACTGGA
GCTTGAACCAGAAGAGCCTCCCGGCTGGCGGGAACTCGTCCCCCCAGACACCCTGCACAGCCTGCCCAAG
AGCCAGGTGAAGCGGCAGGAGGTCATCAGCGAGCTGCTGGTGACAGAGGCGGCCCACGTGCGCATGCTGC
GGGTGCTGCACGACCTCTTCTTCCAGCCCATGGCAGAATGCCTGTTCTTCCCCTTGGAGGAGCTGCAGAA
CATCTTCCCCAGCCTGGACGAGCTCATCGAGGTGCATTCCCTGTTCCTCGATCGCCTGATGAAGCGGAGG
CAGGAGAGTGGCTACCTCATCGGGGAGATCGGAGACGTGCTGCTGGCCCGGTTTGATGGTGCTGAGGGCT
CCTGGTTCCAGAAAATCTCCTCCCGCTTCTGCAGCCGCCAGTCATTTGCCTTAGAGCAGCTCAAAGCCAA
GCAACGCAAGGACCCTCGGTTCTGTGCCTTCGTGCAGGAAGCTGAGAGCCGCCCGCGGTGCCGCCGCCTG
CAGCTGAAGGACATGATCCCCACGGAGATGCAGCGGCTGACCAAGTACCCCCTGCTCCTGCAGAGCATCG
GGCAGAACACAGAAGCGCCCACAGAACGGGAGAAAGTGGAGCTGGCAGCCGAGTGCTGCCGGGAAATTCT
ACACCACGTCAACCAAGCCGTGCGTGACATGGAGGACCTGCTGAGGCTCAAGGACTATCAGCGGCGCCTG
GACTTGTCCCACCTTCGGCAGAGCTGAGCGGCCGCACTCCTCAGGTGCAGGCTGCCTATCAGAAGGTGGT
GGCTGGTGTGGCCAATGCCCTGGCTCACAAATACCACTGAGATCTTTTTCCCTCTGCCAAAAATTATGGG
GACATCATGAAGCCCCTTGAGCATCTGACTTCTGGCTAATAAAGGAAATTTATTTTCATTGCAATAGTGT
GTTGGAATTTTTTGTGTCTCTCACTCGGAAGGACATATGGGAGGGCAAATCATTTAAAACATCAGAATGA
GTATTTGGTTTAGAGTTTGGCAACATATGCCCATATGCTGGCTGCCATGAACAAAGGTTGGCTATAAAGA
GGTCATCAGTATATGAAACAGCCCCCTGCTGTCCATTCCTTATTCCATAGAAAAGCCTTGACTTGAGGTT
AGATTTTTTTTATATTTTGTTTTGTGTTATTTTTTTCTTTAACATCCCTAAAATTTTCCTTACATGTTTT
ACTAGCCAGATTTTTCCTCCTCTCCTGACTACTCCCAGTCATAGCTGTCCCTCTTCTCTTATGGAGATCC
CTCGACCTGCAGCCCAAGCTTGGCGTAATCATGGTCATAGCTGTTTCCTGTGTGAAATTGTTATCCGCTC
ACAATTCCACACAACATACGAGCCGGAAGCATAAAGTGTAAAGCCTGGGGTGCCTAATGAGTGAGCTAAC
TCACATTAATTGCGTTGCGCTCACTGCCCGCTTTCCAGTCGGGAAACCTGTCGTGCCAGCGGATCCGCAT
CTCAATTAGTCAGCAACCATAGTCCCGCCCCTAACTCCGCCCATCCCGCCCCTAACTCCGCCCAGTTCCG
CCCATTCTCCGCCCCATGGCTGACTAATTTTTTTTATTTATGCAGAGGCCGAGGCCGCCTCGGCCTCTGA
GCTATTCCAGAAGTAGTGAGGAGGCTTTTTTGGAGGCCTAGGCTTTTGCAAAAAGCTAACTTGTTTATTG
CAGCTTATAATGGTTACAAATAAAGCAATAGCATCACAAATTTCACAAATAAAGCATTTTTTTCACTGCA
TTCTAGTTGTGGTTTGTCCAAACTCATCAATGTATCTTATCATGTCTGGATCCGCTGCATTAATGAATCG
GCCAACGCGCGGGGAGAGGCGGTTTGCGTATTGGGCGCTCTTCCGCTTCCTCGCTCACTGACTCGCTGCG
CTCGGTCGTTCGGCTGCGGCGAGCGGTATCAGCTCACTCAAAGGCGGTAATACGGTTATCCACAGAATCA
GGGGATAACGCAGGAAAGAACATGTGAGCAAAAGGCCAGCAAAAGGCCAGGAACCGTAAAAAGGCCGCGT
TGCTGGCGTTTTTCCATAGGCTCCGCCCCCCTGACGAGCATCACAAAAATCGACGCTCAAGTCAGAGGTG
GCGAAACCCGACAGGACTATAAAGATACCAGGCGTTTCCCCCTGGAAGCTCCCTCGTGCGCTCTCCTGTT
CCGACCCTGCCGCTTACCGGATACCTGTCCGCCTTTCTCCCTTCGGGAAGCGTGGCGCTTTCTCATAGCT
CACGCTGTAGGTATCTCAGTTCGGTGTAGGTCGTTCGCTCCAAGCTGGGCTGTGTGCACGAACCCCCCGT
TCAGCCCGACCGCTGCGCCTTATCCGGTAACTATCGTCTTGAGTCCAACCCGGTAAGACACGACTTATCG
CCACTGGCAGCAGCCACTGGTAACAGGATTAGCAGAGCGAGGTATGTAGGCGGTGCTACAGAGTTCTTGA
AGTGGTGGCCTAACTACGGCTACACTAGAAGAACAGTATTTGGTATCTGCGCTCTGCTGAAGCCAGTTAC
CTTCGGAAAAAGAGTTGGTAGCTCTTGATCCGGCAAACAAACCACCGCTGGTAGCGGTGGTTTTTTTGTT
TGCAAGCAGCAGATTACGCGCAGAAAAAAAGGATCTCAAGAAGATCCTTTGATCTTTTCTACGGGGTCTG
ACGCTCAGTGGAACGAAAACTCACGTTAAGGGATTTTGGTCATGAGATTATCAAAAAGGATCTTCACCTA
GATCCTTTTAAATTAAAAATGAAGTTTTAAATCAATCTAAAGTATATATGAGTAAACTTGGTCTGACAGT
TACCAATGCTTAATCAGTGAGGCACCTATCTCAGCGATCTGTCTATTTCGTTCATCCATAGTTGCCTGAC
TCCCCGTCGTGTAGATAACTACGATACGGGAGGGCTTACCATCTGGCCCCAGTGCTGCAATGATACCGCG
AGACCCACGCTCACCGGCTCCAGATTTATCAGCAATAAACCAGCCAGCCGGAAGGGCCGAGCGCAGAAGT
GGTCCTGCAACTTTATCCGCCTCCATCCAGTCTATTAATTGTTGCCGGGAAGCTAGAGTAAGTAGTTCGC
CAGTTAATAGTTTGCGCAACGTTGTTGCCATTGCTACAGGCATCGTGGTGTCACGCTCGTCGTTTGGTAT
GGCTTCATTCAGCTCCGGTTCCCAACGATCAAGGCGAGTTACATGATCCCCCATGTTGTGCAAAAAAGCG
GTTAGCTCCTTCGGTCCTCCGATCGTTGTCAGAAGTAAGTTGGCCGCAGTGTTATCACTCATGGTTATGG
CAGCACTGCATAATTCTCTTACTGTCATGCCATCCGTAAGATGCTTTTCTGTGACTGGTGAGTACTCAAC
CAAGTCATTCTGAGAATAGTGTATGCGGCGACCGAGTTGCTCTTGCCCGGCGTCAATACGGGATAATACC
GCGCCACATAGCAGAACTTTAAAAGTGCTCATCATTGGAAAACGTTCTTCGGGGCGAAAACTCTCAAGGA
TCTTACCGCTGTTGAGATCCAGTTCGATGTAACCCACTCGTGCACCCAACTGATCTTCAGCATCTTTTAC
TTTCACCAGCGTTTCTGGGTGAGCAAAAACAGGAAGGCAAAATGCCGCAAAAAAGGGAATAAGGGCGACA
CGGAAATGTTGAATACTCATACTCTTCCTTTTTCAATATTATTGAAGCATTTATCAGGGTTATTGTCTCA
TGAGCGGATACATATTTGAATGTATTTAGAAAAATAAACAAATAGGGGTTCCGCGCACATTTCCCCGAAA
AGTGCCACCTGGGTCGACATTGATTATTGACTAGTTATTAATAGTAATCAATTACGGGGTCATTAGTTCA
TAGCCCATATATGGAGTTCCGCGTTACATAACTTACGGTAAATGGCCCGCCTGGCTGACCGCCCAACGAC
CCCCGCCCATTGACGTCAATAATGACGTATGTTCCCATAGTAACGCCAATAGGGACTTTCCATTGACGTC
AATGGGTGGAGTATTTACGGTAAACTGCCCACTTGGCAGTACATCAAGTGTATCATATGCCAAGTACGCC
CCCTATTGACGTCAATGACGGTAAATGGCCCGCCTGGCATTATGCCCAGTACATGACCTTATGGGACTTT
CCTACTTGGCAGTACATCTACGTATTAGTCATCGCTATTACCATGGTCGAGGTGAGCCCCACGTTCTGCT
TCACTCTCCCCATCTCCCCCCCCTCCCCACCCCCAATTTTGTATTTATTTATTTTTTAATTATTTTGTGC
